>Addgene plasmid #201355 | L_NES 54kDa | addgene full sequence | sequence record 399876 | Addgene NGS Result
GTAATCAATTACGGGGTCATTAGTTCATAGCCCATATATGGAGTTCCGCGTTACATAACTTACGGTAAAT
GGCCCGCCTGGCTGACCGCCCAACGACCCCCGCCCATTGACGTCAATAATGACGTATGTTCCCATAGTAA
CGCCAATAGGGACTTTCCATTGACGTCAATGGGTGGAGTATTTACGGTAAACTGCCCACTTGGCAGTACA
TCAAGTGTATCATATGCCAAGTACGCCCCCTATTGACGTCAATGACGGTAAATGGCCCGCCTGGCATTAT
GCCCAGTACATGACCTTATGGGACTTTCCTACTTGGCAGTACATCTACGTATTAGTCATCGCTATTACCA
TGGTGATGCGGTTTTGGCAGTACATCAATGGGCGTGGATAGCGGTTTGACTCACGGGGATTTCCAAGTCT
CCACCCCATTGACGTCAATGGGAGTTTGTTTTGGCACCAAAATCAACGGGACTTTCCAAAATGTCGTAAC
AACTCCGCCCCATTGACGCAAATGGGCGGTAGGCGTGTACGGTGGGAGGTCTATATAAGCAGAGCTGGTT
TAGTGAACCGTCAGATCCGCTAGCGCTACCGGTCGCCACCATGCTTTATCCTGAGAGACTTAGAAGAATT
CTTACTGGAGGCGGGGGCAGCGTGAGCAAGGGCGAGGAGCTGTTCACCGGGGTGGTGCCCATCCTGGTCG
AGCTGGACGGCGACGTAAACGGCCACAAGTTCAGCGTGTCCGGCGAGGGCGAGGGCGATGCCACCTACGG
CAAGCTGACCCTGAAGTTCATCTGCACCACCGGCAAGCTGCCCGTGCCCTGGCCCACCCTCGTGACCACC
CTGACCTACGGCGTGCAGTGCTTCAGCCGCTACCCCGACCACATGAAGCAGCACGACTTCTTCAAGTCCG
CCATGCCCGAAGGCTACGTCCAGGAGCGCACCATCTTCTTCAAGGACGACGGCAACTACAAGACCCGCGC
CGAGGTGAAGTTCGAGGGCGACACCCTGGTGAACCGCATCGAGCTGAAGGGCATCGACTTCAAGGAGGAC
GGCAACATCCTGGGGCACAAGCTGGAGTACAACTACAACAGCCACAACGTCTATATCATGGCCGACAAGC
AGAAGAACGGCATCAAGGTGAACTTCAAGATCCGCCACAACATCGAGGACGGCAGCGTGCAGCTCGCCGA
CCACTACCAGCAGAACACCCCCATCGGCGACGGCCCCGTGCTGCTGCCCGACAACCACTACCTGAGCACC
CAGTCCGCCCTGAGCAAAGACCCCAACGAGAAGCGCGATCACATGGTCCTGCTGGAGTTCGTGACCGCCG
CCGGGATCACTCTCGGCATGGACGAGCTGTACAAGAAGCTTGCTCAACAAAATGCTTTTTATCAAGTCTT
AAATATGCCTAACTTAAATGCTGATCAACGCAATGGTTTTATCCAAAGCCTTAAAGATGATCCAAGCCAA
AGTGCTAACGTTTTAGGTGAAGCTCAAAAACTTAATGACTCTCAAGCTCCAAAAGCTGATGCGCAACAAA
ATAACTTCAACAAAGATCAACAAAGCGCCTTCTATGAAATCTTGAACATGCCTAACTTAAACGAAGCGCA
ACGTAACGGCTTCATTCAAAGTCTTAAAGACGACCCAAGCCAAAGCACTAACGTTTTAGGTGAAGCTAAA
AAATTAAACGAATCTCAAGCACCGAAAGCTGATAACAATTTCAACAAAGAACAACAAAATGCTTTCTATG
AAATCTTGAATATGCCTAACTTAAACGAAGAACAACGCAATGGTTTCATCCAAAGCTTAAAAGATGACCC
AAGCCAAAGTGCTAACCTATTGTCAGAAGCTAAAAAGTTAAATGAATCTCAAGCACCGAAAGCGGATAAC
AAATTCAACAAAGAACAACAAAATGCTTTCTATGAAATCTTACATTTACCTAACTTAAACGAAGAACAAC
GCAATGGTTTCATCCAAAGCCTAAAAGATGACCCAAGCCAAAGCGCTAACCTTTTAGCAGAAGCTAAAAA
GCTAAATGATGCTCAAGCACCAAAATAACTCGAGCACCACCACCACCACCACTGAGATCCGGCTGCTAAC
AAAGCCCGAAAGGAAGCTGAGTTGGCTGCTGCCACCGCTGAGCAATAACTAGCATAACCCCTTGGGGCCT
CTAAACGGGTCTTGAGGGGTTTTTTGCTGAAAGGAGGAACTATATCCGGATGTGGTTTGTCCAAACTCAT
CAATGTATCTTAACGCGTAAATTGTAAGCGTTAATATTTTGTTAAAATTCGCGTTAAATTTTTGTTAAAT
CAGCTCATTTTTTAACCAATAGGCCGAAATCGGCAAAATCCCTTATAAATCAAAAGAATAGACCGAGATA
GGGT
[37 nt withheld, positions 2385-2421]
AAAGAACGTGGACTCCAACGTCAAAGG
[49 nt withheld, positions 2449-2497]
T
[91 nt withheld, positions 2499-2589]
G
[124 nt withheld, positions 2591-2714]
CAGGTGGCACTTTTCGGGGAAATGTGCGCGGAACCCCTATTTGTTTATTTTTCTAAATACATTCAAATAT
GTATCCGCTCATGAGACAATAACCCTGATAAATGCTTCAATAATATTGAAAAAGGAAGAGTCCTGAGGCG
GAAAGAACCAGCTGTGGAATGTGTGTCAGTTAGGGTGTGGAAAGTCCCCAGGCTCCCCAGCAGGCAGAAG
TATGCAAAGCATGCATCTCAATTAGTCAGCAACCATAGTCCCGCCCCTAACTCCGCCCATCCCGCCCCTA
ACTCCGCCCAGTTCCGCCCATTCTCCGCCCCATGGCTGACTAATTTTTTTTATTTATGCAGAGGCCGAGG
CCGCCTCGGCCTCTGAGCTATTCCAGAAGTAGTGAGGAGGCTTTTTTGGAGGCCTAGGCTTTTGCAAAGA
TCGATCAAGAGACAGGATGAGGATCGTTTCGCATGATTGAACAAGATGGATTGCACGCAGGTTCTCCGGC
CGCTTGGGTGGAGAGGCTATTCGGCTATGACTGGGCACAACAGACAATCGGCTGCTCTGATGCCGCCGTG
TTCCGGCTGTCAGCGCAGGGGCGCCCGGTTCTTTTTGTCAAGACCGACCTGTCCGGTGCCCTGAATGAAC
TGCAAGACGAGGCAGCGCGGCTATCGTGGCTGGCCACGACGGGCGTTCCTTGCGCAGCTGTGCTCGACGT
TGTCACTGAAGCGGGAAGGGACTGGCTGCTATTGGGCGAAGTGCCGGGGCAGGATCTCCTGTCATCTCAC
CTTGCTCCTGCCGAGAAAGTATCCATCATGGCTGATGCAATGCGGCGGCTGCATACGCTTGATCCGGCTA
CCTGCCCATTCGACCACCAAGCGAAACATCGCATCGAGCGAGCACGTACTCGGATGGAAGCCGGTCTTGT
CGATCAGGATGATCTGGACGAAGAGCATCAGGGGCTCGCGCCAGCCGAACTGTTCGCCAGGCTCAAGGCG
AGCATGCCCGACGGCGAGGATCTCGTCGTGACCCATGGCGATGCCTGCTTGCCGAATATCATGGTGGAAA
ATGGCCGCTTTTCTGGATTCATCGACTGTGGCCGGCTGGGTGTGGCGGACCGCTATCAGGACATAGCGTT
GGCTACCCGTGATATTGCTGAAGAGCTTGGCGGCGAATGGGCTGACCGCTTCCTCGTGCTTTACGGTATC
GCCGCTCCCGATTCGCAGCGCATCGCCTTCTATCGCCTTCTTGACGAGTTCTTCTGAGCGGGACTCTGGG
GTTCGAAATGACCGACCAAGCGACGCCCAACCTGCCATCACGAGATTTCGATTCCACCGCCGCCTTCTAT
GAAAGGTTGGGCTTCGGAATCGTTTTCCGGGACGCCGGCTGGATGATCCTCCAGCGCGGGGATCTCATGC
TGGAGTTCTTCGCCCACCCTAGGGGGAGGCTAACTGAAACACGGAAGGAGACAATACCGGAAGGAACCCG
CGCTATGACGGCAATAAAAAGACAGAATAAAACGCACGGTGTTGGGTCGTTTGTTCATAAACGCGGGGTT
CGGTCCCAGGGCTGGCACTCTGTCGATACCCCACCGAGACCCCATTGGGGCCAATACGCCCGCGTTTCTT
CCTTTTCCCCACCCCACCCCCCAAGTTCGGGTGAAGGCCCAGGGCTCGCAGCCAACGTCGGGGCGGCAGG
CCCTGCCATAGCCTCAGGTTACTCATATATACTTTAGATTGATTTAAAACTTCATTTTTAATTTAAAAGG
ATCTAGGTGAAGATCCTTTTTGATAATCTCATGACCAAAATCCCTTAACGTGAGTTTTCGTTCCACTGAG
CGTCAGACCCCGTAGAAAAGATCAAAGGATCTTCTTGAGATCCTTTTTTTCTGCGCGTAATCTGCTGCTT
GCAAACAAAAAAACCACCGCTACCAGCGGTGGTTTGTTTGCCGGATCAAGAGCTACCAACTCTTTTTCCG
AAGGTAACTGGCTTCAGCAGAGCGCAGATACCAAATACTGTTCTTCTAGTGTAGCCGTAGTTAGGCCACC
ACTTCAAGAACTCTGTAGCACCGCCTACATACCTCGCTCTGCTAATCCTGTTACCAGTGGCTGCTGCCAG
TGGCGATAAGTCGTGTCTTACCGGGTTGGACTCAAGACGATAGTTACCGGATAAGGCGCAGCGGTCGGGC
TGAACGGGGGGTTCGTGCACACAGCCCAGCTTGGAGCGAACGACCTACACCGAACTGAGATACCTACAGC
GTGAGCTATGAGAAAGCGCCACGCTTCCCGAAGGGAGAAAGGCGGACAGGTATCCGGTAAGCGGCAGGGT
CGGAACAGGAGAGCGCACGAGGGAGCTTCCAGGGGGAAACGCCTGGTATCTTTATAGTCCTGTCGGGTTT
CGCCACCTCTGACTTGAGCGTCGATTTTTGTGATGCTCGTCAGGGGGGCGGAGCCTATGGAAAAACGCCA
GCAACGCGGCCTTTTTACGGTTCCTGGCCTTTTGCTGGCCTTTTGCTCACATGTTCTTTCCTGCGTTATC
CCCTGATTCTGTGGATAACCGTATTACCGCCATGCATTAGTTATTAATA
Features (pLannotate 1.2.2; 14 found; start..end, strand, type, name):
     49..352     +  enhancer       CMV enhancer: human cytomegalovirus immediate early enhancer
    353..556     +  promoter       CMV promoter: human cytomegalovirus (CMV) immediate early promoter
    652..1365    +  CDS            EGFP: EGFP is a basic (constitutively fluorescent) green fluorescent protein published in 1996, derived from Aequorea victoria. It is reported to be a rapidly-maturing weak dimer with moderate acid sensitivity.
   1321..2127    +  CDS            spa (fragment): SPA_STAAE - Experimental evidence at protein level: Swiss-Prot protein existence level 1. Plays a role in the inhibition of the host innate and adaptive immune responses. Possesses five immunoglobulin-binding domains that capture both the fragment crystallizable region (Fc region) and the Fab region (part of Ig that identifies antigen) of immunoglobulins (By similarity). In turn, Staphylococcus aureus is protected from phagocytic killing via inhibition of Ig Fc region. In addition, the host elicited B-cell response is prevented due to a decrease of antibody-secreting cell proliferation that en
   2149..2196    +  terminator     T7 terminator: transcription terminator for bacteriophage T7 RNA polymerase
   2221..2252    +  polyA_signal   SV40 poly(A) signal (fragment): SV40 polyadenylation signal
   2286..2714    -  rep_origin     f1 ori (sequence partly withheld): f1 bacteriophage origin of replication; arrow indicates direction of (+) strand synthesis
   2741..2845    +  promoter       AmpR promoter: bla
   2914..3124    +  promoter       SV40 promoter: SV40 early promoter
   3167..3961    +  CDS            NeoR/KanR: aminoglycoside phosphotransferase from Tn5; aph(3')-II (or nptII); confers resistance to neomycin, kanamycin, and G418 (Geneticin®)
   3982..4134    +  CDS            ble (fragment): BLE_KLEPN - Experimental evidence at protein level: Swiss-Prot protein existence level 1. Binding protein with a strong affinity to the bleomycin family of antibiotics. Binds to CL990; an antimitotic-antibiotic compound. From Klebsiella pneumoniae.
   4193..4240    +  polyA_signal   HSV TK poly(A) signal: herpes simplex virus thymidine kinase polyadenylation signal (Cole and Stacy, 1985)
   4331..4347    -  polyA_signal   bGH poly(A) signal (fragment): bovine growth hormone polyadenylation signal
   4569..5157    +  rep_origin     ori: high-copy-number ColE1/pMB1/pBR322/pUC origin of replication
