[The description below was written by a language model from this plasmid's Addgene catalogue record and pLannotate feature annotations shown in this document.]
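Description:
L_NES 54kDa is a mammalian expression plasmid built on the pEGFP-C3 backbone, about 5.3 kb in the sequenced record, that encodes a synthetic fluorescent probe for studying nucleocytoplasmic transport. It is propagated in E. coli through a high-copy ColE1/pUC-type origin and selected with kanamycin. The NeoR/KanR aminoglycoside phosphotransferase gene is preceded by both a bacterial (bla) promoter and the SV40 early promoter and is followed by the HSV TK polyadenylation signal, so the same marker can also give G418 selection in mammalian cells. An f1 origin is present as well. The short ble and bGH poly(A) fragments in the annotation appear to be backbone remnants rather than functional elements.

The payload, named Adeno_NES-EGFP-4PrA, is driven by the human CMV immediate-early enhancer and promoter. The annotated coding region consists of EGFP followed directly by a fragment of Staphylococcus aureus protein A (spa), consistent with the "4PrA" label indicating four protein A domain repeats fused to the fluorescent protein. The nuclear export signal implied by the insert name is not annotated separately. There is a gap between the promoter and the EGFP start where it may lie, but the record does not define its position or give details of its origin beyond the "Adeno" label. A T7 terminator and a partial SV40 poly(A) signal follow the open reading frame. The "54kDa" in the name presumably refers to the size of the fusion protein, with the protein A repeats acting as inert bulk to set the molecular weight, although the record does not state this. The stated purpose is a nucleocytoplasmic transport probe, whose distribution between nucleus and cytoplasm can be followed by EGFP fluorescence in transfected cells.
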