Addgene plasmid #201355: L_NES 54kDa
Purpose: Nucleocytoplasmic transport probe
Depositing lab: Pere Roca-Cusachs. Depositing organization: Institut de Bioenginyeria de Catalunya (IBEC). Publication: Mechanical force application to the nucleus regulates nucleocytoplasmic transport. Andreu I, Granero-Moya I, Chahare NR, Clein K, Molina-Jordan M, Beedle AEM, Elosegui-Artola A, Abenza JF, Rossetti L, Trepat X, Raveh B, Roca-Cusachs P. Nat Cell Biol. 2022 Jun;24(6):896-905. doi: 10.1038/s41556-022-00927-7. Epub 2022 Jun 9. PubMed 35681009.
Backbone
  Vector backbone: pEGFP-C3
  Vector type: Mammalian Expression
Growth in bacteria
  Bacterial resistance: Kanamycin, 50 μg/mL
  Growth temperature: 37°C
  Growth strain: DH5alpha
  Copy number: High Copy
Gene/Insert
  Gene/Insert name: Adeno_NES-EGFP-4PrA
  Species: Synthetic
  Cloning method: Ligation Independent Cloning
Terms and licenses: Academic/Nonprofit Terms; Industry Terms: Not Available to Industry
Depositor comments: Internal lab code: IG050/P303
How to cite: L_NES 54kDa was a gift from Pere Roca-Cusachs (Addgene plasmid # 201355 ; http://n2t.net/addgene:201355 ; RRID:Addgene_201355)
